Addgene plasmid #246982: pET28a(+)v2_TwinStrep-SUMO-φC31(PhiC31)-8xHis
Purpose: Expresses E. coli codon-optimized TwinStrep-SUMO-tagged φC31(PhiC31) integrase with N- and C-terminal NLS, using an improved pET design from Shilling et al. 2020.
Depositing lab: Amro Hamdoun. Depositing organization: University of California, San Diego (UCSD).
Backbone
  Vector backbone: pET28a(+)v2
  Backbone manufacturer: NA
  Backbone size w/o insert (bp): 5218
  Total vector size (bp): 7627
  Vector type: Bacterial Expression, Synthetic Biology
Growth in bacteria
  Bacterial resistance: Kanamycin, 50 μg/mL
  Growth temperature: 37°C
  Growth strain: DH5alpha
  Copy number: Low Copy
Gene/Insert
  Gene/Insert name: φC31(PhiC31) (alt name: phage phi-C31 integrase)
  Insert size (bp): 2403
  GenBank ID: NC_001978
  Promoter: T7
  Tag / fusion protein: TwinStrep (N terminal on insert); SUMO (N terminal on insert); SV40 (N terminal on insert); Nucleoplasmin (C terminal on insert); 8xHis (C terminal on insert)
  Cloning method: Gibson Cloning
  Sequencing primers: 5′ NA
Resource information
  A portion of this plasmid was derived from a plasmid made by: The original gene sequence for φC31(PhiC31) integrase was obtained from Addgene Plasmid #68310. The sequence and all tags were codon optimized for E. coli expression and synthesized by Twist Bioscience. The original backbone sequence for this modified pET28a(+) was obtained from Addgene Plasmid #154464.
Terms and licenses: Academic/Nonprofit Terms; Industry Terms: Not Available to Industry
Depositor comments: We use a tag-free SUMO protease (ulp1) for cleaving the TwinStrep tag from the final product. Tag-free ulp1 can be synthesized using Addgene Plasmid #190063 and a His-tagged TEV protease or HRV-3C protease (PreScission protease). The total insert size displayed on this page (2403bp) includes all tags and linkers.
How to cite: pET28a(+)v2_TwinStrep-SUMO-φC31(PhiC31)-8xHis was a gift from Amro Hamdoun (Addgene plasmid # 246982 ; http://n2t.net/addgene:246982 ; RRID:Addgene_246982)
