[The description below was written by a language model from this plasmid's Addgene catalogue record and pLannotate feature annotations shown in this document.]
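Description:
pET28a(+)v2_TwinStrep-SUMO-φC31(PhiC31)-8xHis is a 7.6 kb bacterial expression plasmid for producing recombinant phage φC31 integrase in E. coli. It is built on a modified pET28a(+) backbone described in the record as an improved pET design. The plasmid is selected with kanamycin through an aminoglycoside phosphotransferase gene. It replicates from a ColE1/pBR322-type origin accompanied by the bom region and the rop gene, consistent with its listing as low copy. An f1 origin is also present. The short tetracycline-resistance, AmpR promoter and CAP-site matches in the feature table appear to be backbone remnants rather than functional parts.

Expression is driven by a T7 promoter followed by a lac operator and the T7 gene 10 ribosome binding site, and it ends at a T7 terminator. The plasmid carries its own lacI gene, so transcription stays repressed until IPTG induction in a host that supplies T7 RNA polymerase. The 2.4 kb synthetic, E. coli codon-optimized insert encodes, in order, a TwinStrep tag, a SUMO (yeast SMT3) domain, an SV40 nuclear localization signal, φC31 integrase, a nucleoplasmin nuclear localization signal and an 8xHis tag. The automated annotation detects only the SMT3 segment and short fragment matches near the 3′ end, one of which probably reflects the His tag. The integrase coding region itself is not annotated in the table.

The two affinity tags at opposite ends allow purification by either or both. According to the depositor, SUMO protease (Ulp1) is used to cleave off the TwinStrep tag. The retained nuclear localization signals suggest the purified serine integrase is meant for delivery into eukaryotic cells for site-specific recombination, although the record does not state a specific application.
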