Features (pLannotate 1.2.2; 19 found; start..end, strand, type, name):
     12..440     +  rep_origin     f1 ori (sequence partly withheld): f1 bacteriophage origin of replication; arrow indicates direction of (+) strand synthesis
    493..550     +  promoter       AmpR promoter (fragment): bla
    559..1374    -  CDS            KanR: aminoglycoside phosphotransferase; aph(3')-Ia; confers resistance to kanamycin in bacteria or G418 (Geneticin®) in eukaryotes
   1496..2084    +  rep_origin     ori: high-copy-number ColE1/pMB1/pBR322/pUC origin of replication
   2270..2409    -  misc_feature   bom: basis of mobility region from pBR322
   2511..2702    -  CDS            rop: Rop protein, which maintains plasmids at low copy number; rop
   2719..3099    +  CDS            YPB1_ECOLX: Protein predicted: Swiss-Prot protein existence level 4. From Escherichia coli.
   3171..3462    -  CDS            TcR (fragment): tetracycline efflux protein; tet; confers resistance to tetracycline
   3477..3498    -  protein_bind   CAP binding site: CAP binding activates transcription in the presence of cAMP. E. coli catabolite activator protein
   3511..4593    -  CDS            lacI: lac repressor; lacI; The lac repressor binds to the lac operator to inhibit transcription in E. coli. This inhibition can be relieved by adding lactose or isopropyl-β-D-thiogalactopyranoside (IPTG).
   4594..4671    -  promoter       lacI promoter: lacI
   4679..4958    -  CDS            TcR (fragment): tetracycline efflux protein; tet; confers resistance to tetracycline
   4980..4998    +  promoter       T7 promoter: promoter for bacteriophage T7 RNA polymerase
   5003..5027    +  protein_bind   lac operator: The lac repressor binds to the lac operator to inhibit transcription in E. coli. This inhibition can be relieved by adding lactose or isopropyl-β-D-thiogalactopyranoside (IPTG). lac repressor encoded by lacI
   5042..5064    +  RBS            RBS: efficient ribosome binding site from bacteriophage T7 gene 10 (Olins and Rangwala, 1989)
   5275..5505    +  CDS            SMT3 (fragment): SMT3_YEAST - Experimental evidence at protein level: Swiss-Prot protein existence level 1. Not known; suppressor of MIF2 mutations. From Saccharomyces cerevisiae (strain ATCC 204508 / S288c) (Baker's yeast).
   7462..7478    +  CDS            capTEV™ (fragment): composite tag for in vivo biotinylation, TEV protease cleavage, and 6xHis tagging
   7498..7547    +  CDS            SET1 (fragment): solubility-enhancement tag derived from T7 phage gene 10B
   7555..7602    +  terminator     T7 terminator: transcription terminator for bacteriophage T7 RNA polymerase
>Addgene plasmid #246982 | pET28a(+)v2_TwinStrep-SUMO-φC31(PhiC31)-8xHis | addgene full sequence | sequence record 489535 | Addgene NGS Result
TGGCGAATGGG
[124 nt withheld, positions 12-135]
C
[91 nt withheld, positions 137-227]
A
[49 nt withheld, positions 229-277]
CCTTTGACGTTGGAGTCCACGTTCTTT
[37 nt withheld, positions 305-341]
ACCCTATCTCGGTCTATTCTTTTGATTTATAAGGGATTTTGCCGATTTCGGCCTATTGGTTAAAAAATGA
GCTGATTTAACAAAAATTTAACGCGAATTTTAACAAAATATTAACGCTTACAATTTAGGTGGCACTTTTC
GGGGAAATGTGCGCGGAACCCCTATTTGTTTATTTTTCTAAATACATTCAAATATGTATCCGCTCATGAA
TTAATTCTTAGAAAAACTCATCGAGCATCAAATGAAACTGCAATTTATTCATATCAGGATTATCAATACC
ATATTTTTGAAAAAGCCGTTTCTGTAATGAAGGAGAAAACTCACCGAGGCAGTTCCATAGGATGGCAAGA
TCCTGGTATCGGTCTGCGATTCCGACTCGTCCAACATCAATACAACCTATTAATTTCCCCTCGTCAAAAA
TAAGGTTATCAAGTGAGAAATCACCATGAGTGACGACTGAATCCGGTGAGAATGGCAAAAGTTTATGCAT
TTCTTTCCAGACTTGCTCAACAGGCCAGCCATTACGCTCGTCATCAAAATCACTCGCATCAACCAAACCG
TTATTCATTCGTGATTGCGCCTGAGCGAGACGAAATACGCGATCGCTGTTAAAAGGACAATTACAAACAG
GAATCGAATGCAACCGGCGCAGGAACACTGCCAGCGCATCAACAATATTTTCACCTGAATCAGGATATTC
TTCTAATACCTGGAATGCTGTTTTCCCGGGGATCGCAGTGGTGAGTAACCATGCATCATCAGGAGTACGG
ATAAAATGCTTGATGGTCGGAAGAGGCATAAATTCCGTCAGCCAGTTTAGTCTGACCATCTCATCTGTAA
CATCATTGGCAACGCTACCTTTGCCATGTTTCAGAAACAACTCTGGCGCATCGGGCTTCCCATACAATCG
ATAGATTGTCGCACCTGATTGCCCGACATTATCGCGAGCCCATTTATACCCATATAAATCAGCATCCATG
TTGGAATTTAATCGCGGCCTAGAGCAAGACGTTTCCCGTTGAATATGGCTCATAACACCCCTTGTATTAC
TGTTTATGTAAGCAGACAGTTTTATTGTTCATGACCAAAATCCCTTAACGTGAGTTTTCGTTCCACTGAG
CGTCAGACCCCGTAGAAAAGATCAAAGGATCTTCTTGAGATCCTTTTTTTCTGCGCGTAATCTGCTGCTT
GCAAACAAAAAAACCACCGCTACCAGCGGTGGTTTGTTTGCCGGATCAAGAGCTACCAACTCTTTTTCCG
AAGGTAACTGGCTTCAGCAGAGCGCAGATACCAAATACTGTCCTTCTAGTGTAGCCGTAGTTAGGCCACC
ACTTCAAGAACTCTGTAGCACCGCCTACATACCTCGCTCTGCTAATCCTGTTACCAGTGGCTGCTGCCAG
TGGCGATAAGTCGTGTCTTACCGGGTTGGACTCAAGACGATAGTTACCGGATAAGGCGCAGCGGTCGGGC
TGAACGGGGGGTTCGTGCACACAGCCCAGCTTGGAGCGAACGACCTACACCGAACTGAGATACCTACAGC
GTGAGCTATTAGAAAGCGCCACGCTTCCCGAAGGGAGAAAGGCGGACAGGTATCCGGTAAGCGGCAGGGT
CGGAACAGGAGAGCGCACGAGGGAGCTTCCAGGGGGAAACGCCTGGTATCTTTATAGTCCTGTCGGGTTT
CGCCACCTCTGACTTGAGCGTCGATTTTTGTGATGCTCGTCAGGGGGGCGGAGCCTATGGAAAAACGCCA
GCAACGCGGCCTTTTTACGGTTCCTGGCCTTTTGCTGGCCTTTTGCTCACATGTTCTTTCCTGCGTTATC
CCCTGATTCTGTGGATAACCGTATTACCGCCTTTGAGTGAGCTGATACCGCTCGCCGCAGCCGAACGACC
GAGCGCAGCGAGTCAGTGAGCGAGGAAGCGGAAGAGCGCCTGATGCGGTATTTTCTCCTTACGCATCTGT
GCGGTATTTCACACCGCAATGGTGCACTCTCAGTACAATCTGCTCTGATGCCGCATAGTTAAGCCAGTAT
ACACTCCGCTATCGCTACGTGACTGGGTCATGGCTGCGCCCCGACACCCGCCAACACCCGCTGACGCGCC
CTGACGGGCTTGTCTGCTCCCGGCATCCGCTTACAGACAAGCTGTGACCGTCTCCGGGAGCTGCATGTGT
CAGAGGTTTTCACCGTCATCACCGAAACGCGCGAGGCAGCTGCGGTAAAGCTCATCAGCGTGGTCGTGAA
GCGATTCACAGATGTCTGCCTGTTCATCCGCGTCCAGCTCGTTGAGTTTCTCCAGAAGCGTTAATGTCTG
GCTTCTGATAAAGCGGGCCATGTTAAGGGCGGTTTTTTCCTGTTTGGTCACTGATGCCTCCGTGTAAGGG
GGATTTCTGTTCATGGGGGTAATGATACCGATGAAACGAGAGAGGATGCTCACGATACGGGTTACTGATG
ATGAACATGCCCGGTTACTGGAACGTTGTGAGGGTAAACAACTGGCGGTATGGATGCGGCGGGACCAGAG
AAAAATCACTCAGGGTCAATGCCAGCGCTTCGTTAATACAGATGTAGGTGTTCCACAGGGTAGCCAGCAG
CATCCTGCGATGCAGATCCGGAACATAATGGTGCAGGGCGCTGACTTCCGCGTTTCCAGACTTTACGAAA
CACGGAAACCGAAGACCATTCATGTTGTTGCTCAGGTCGCAGACGTTTTGCAGCAGCAGTCGCTTCACGT
TCGCTCGCGTATCGGTGATTCATTCTGCTAACCAGTAAGGCAACCCCGCCAGCCTAGCCGGGTCCTCAAC
GACAGGAGCACGATCATGCGCACCCGTGGGGCCGCCATGCCGGCGATAATGGCCTGCTTCTCGCCGAAAC
GTTTGGTGGCGGGACCAGTGACGAAGGCTTGAGCGAGGGCGTGCAAGATTCCGAATACCGCAAGCGACAG
GCCGATCATCGTCGCGCTCCAGCGAAAGCGGTCCTCGCCGAAAATGACCCAGAGCGCTGCCGGCACCTGT
CCTACGAGTTGCATGATAAAGAAGACAGTCATAAGTGCGGCGACGATAGTCATGCCCCGCGCCCACCGGA
AGGAGCTGACTGGGTTGAAGGCTCTCAAGGGCATCGGTCGAGATCCCGGTGCCTAATGAGTGAGCTAACT
TACATTAATTGCGTTGCGCTCACTGCCCGCTTTCCAGTCGGGAAACCTGTCGTGCCAGCTGCATTAATGA
ATCGGCCAACGCGCGGGGAGAGGCGGTTTGCGTATTGGGCGCCAGGGTGGTTTTTCTTTTCACCAGTGAG
ACGGGCAACAGCTGATTGCCCTTCACCGCCTGGCCCTGAGAGAGTTGCAGCAAGCGGTCCACGCTGGTTT
GCCCCAGCAGGCGAAAATCCTGTTTGATGGTGGTTAACGGCGGGATATAACATGAGCTGTCTTCGGTATC
GTCGTATCCCACTACCGAGATATCCGCACCAACGCGCAGCCCGGACTCGGTAATGGCGCGCATTGCGCCC
AGCGCCATCTGATCGTTGGCAACCAGCATCGCAGTGGGAACGATGCCCTAATTCAGCATTTGCATGGTTT
GTTGAAAACCGGACATGGCACTCCAGTCGCCTTCCCGTTCCGCTATCGGCTGAATTTGATTGCGAGTGAG
ATATTTATGCCAGCCAGCCAGACGCAGACGCGCCGAGACAGAACTTAATGGGCCCGCTAACAGCGCGATT
TGCTGGTGACCCAATGCGACCAGATGCTCCACGCCCAGTCGCGTACCGTCTTCATGGGAGAAAATAATAC
TGTTGATGGGTGTCTGGTCAGAGACATCAAGAAATAACGCCGGAACATTAGTGCAGGCAGCTTCCACAGC
AATGGCATCCTGGTCATCCAGCGGATAGTTAATGATCAGCCCACTGACGCGTTGCGCGAGAAGATTGTGC
ACCGCCGCTTTACAGGCTTCGACGCCGCTTCGTTCTACCATCGACACCACCACGCTGGCACCCAGTTGAT
CGGCGCGAGATTTAATCGCCGCGACAATTTGCGACGGCGCGTGCAGGGCCAGACTGGAGGTGGCAACGCC
AATCAGCAACGACTGTTTGCCCGCCAGTTGTTGTGCCACGCGGTTGGGAATGTAATTCAGCTCCGCCATC
GCCGCTTCCACTTTTTCCCGCGTTTTCGCAGAAACGTGGCTGGCCTGGTTCACCACGCGGGAAACGGTCT
GATAAGAGACACCGGCATACTCTGCGACATCGTATAACGTTACTGGTTTCACATTCACCACCCTGAATTG
ACTCTCTTCCGGGCGCTATCATGCCATACCGCGAAAGGTTTTGCGCCATTCGATGGTGTCCGGGATCTCG
ACGCTCTCCCTTATGCGACTCCTGCATTAGGAAGCAGCCCAGTAGTAGGTTGAGGCCGTTGAGCACCGCC
GCCGCAAGGAATGGTGCATGCAAGGAGATGGCGCCCAACAGTCCCCCGGCCACGGGGCCTGCCACCATAC
CCACGCCGAAACAAGCGCTCATGAGCCCGAAGTGGCGAGCCCGATCTTCCCCATCGGTGATGTCGGCGAT
ATAGGCGCCAGCAACCGCACCTGTGGCGCCGGTGATGCCGGCCACGATGCGTCCGGCGTAGAGGATCGAG
ATCTCGATCCCGCGAAATTAATACGACTCACTATAGGGAGAGGAATTGTGAGCGGATAACAATTCCCCTC
TAGAAATAATTTTGTTTAACTTTAAGAAGGAGAGCAGCTATGCAGCTTGGAAGTTCGGCATGGTCTCATC
CCCAATTTGAGAAAGGGGGGGGCTCCGGGGGGGGGTCCGGTGGCTCAGCTTGGAGTCATCCACAATTTGA
GAAGGGTTCAAGTGGTGGCAGCTCAGGCGGAAGCTCAGGCATGAGTGACAGTGAGGTCAATCAAGAGGCA
AAGCCCGAGGTCAAGCCAGAGGTGAAGCCCGAGACACATATAAATTTAAAGGTCAGCGATGGATCCAGTG
AGATATTCTTTAAGATAAAGAAGACAACGCCTCTTCGTCGGCTCATGGAAGCTTTTGCCAAGCGGCAAGG
AAAGGAGATGGATAGTTTGCGTTTCTTATATGATGGAATCCGGATCCAAGCAGACCAAACGCCAGAGGAT
CTTGATATGGAAGACAATGATATTATAGAGGCCCATCGGGAGCAAATAGGTGGGCCAAAGAAGAAGCGCA
AGGTGATGGACACGTATGCAGGAGCTTACGACCGCCAATCCCGCGAGCGGGAGAATTCATCAGCCGCTTC
CCCTGCTACGCAACGGTCCGCCAATGAGGATAAGGCAGCCGACTTACAACGCGAGGTGGAGCGAGACGGT
GGCCGTTTTCGATTTGTCGGGCATTTTAGCGAGGCACCCGGTACTTCGGCTTTTGGCACGGCAGAGCGCC
CTGAGTTTGAGCGGATTTTAAATGAGTGCCGGGCAGGACGGCTTAATATGATTATAGTCTATGATGTAAG
CCGGTTTTCCAGATTGAAGGTGATGGATGCTATACCTATTGTGTCAGAGCTTCTTGCTTTGGGAGTGACT
ATTGTGTCCACGCAAGAGGGTGTATTTAGACAAGGAAATGTCATGGATTTGATACATTTGATAATGCGCC
TCGATGCTAGTCATAAAGAGAGTAGCTTAAAGAGCGCTAAGATACTCGATACTAAGAATCTCCAAAGAGA
GCTTGGCGGATACGTGGGCGGAAAGGCACCATACGGGTTTGAGCTTGTGTCGGAGACAAAGGAGATTACG
AGAAATGGCCGTATGGTCAATGTGGTCATTAATAAGCTCGCACATAGTACAACACCTCTTACAGGTCCAT
TTGAGTTTGAGCCAGATGTAATTAGATGGTGGTGGCGCGAGATCAAGACGCATAAGCATCTCCCCTTTAA
GCCCGGATCACAAGCTGCAATTCATCCAGGCTCGATTACGGGCCTTTGTAAGAGAATGGATGCAGATGCA
GTCCCAACAAGAGGGGAGACTATAGGCAAGAAGACGGCCTCGTCAGCATGGGATCCTGCCACAGTAATGC
GTATTTTACGCGACCCACGCATAGCTGGTTTTGCTGCCGAGGTCATTTATAAGAAGAAGCCCGACGGGAC
TCCCACGACTAAGATTGAGGGTTACAGAATCCAAAGAGACCCAATTACACTCCGGCCAGTAGAGCTCGAT
TGCGGGCCTATCATTGAGCCTGCCGAGTGGTACGAGCTTCAAGCATGGCTCGACGGGCGTGGTAGAGGTA
AGGGACTCTCCCGCGGACAAGCTATTTTATCCGCCATGGATAAGTTATATTGCGAGTGTGGAGCTGTGAT
GACGTCAAAGCGAGGTGAGGAGAGCATTAAGGACTCGTATCGATGTCGGCGGCGGAAGGTGGTAGATCCT
TCGGCCCCCGGCCAACATGAGGGGACGTGCAATGTCAGTATGGCAGCTCTTGATAAGTTTGTGGCTGAGC
GGATATTTAATAAGATACGGCATGCTGAGGGAGACGAGGAGACATTGGCCTTGCTCTGGGAAGCCGCCAG
ACGGTTTGGTAAGTTAACAGAGGCACCTGAGAAGAGTGGGGAGCGTGCAAATTTGGTAGCCGAGCGTGCT
GACGCCCTTAATGCCCTTGAGGAGCTCTACGAGGATCGGGCTGCAGGAGCCTATGATGGCCCCGTAGGAC
GAAAGCATTTTAGAAAGCAACAAGCAGCCCTCACACTCCGCCAACAAGGTGCAGAGGAGCGATTAGCAGA
GCTTGAGGCCGCAGAGGCACCCAAGTTACCCTTGGATCAATGGTTTCCTGAGGACGCTGACGCAGACCCA
ACTGGACCTAAGTCATGGTGGGGCCGCGCAAGCGTCGACGATAAGCGCGTCTTTGTGGGCTTATTTGTCG
ATAAGATTGTAGTAACAAAGTCAACAACAGGTCGCGGCCAAGGTACGCCTATTGAGAAGCGGGCTTCAAT
TACTTGGGCAAAGCCGCCTACAGATGACGATGAGGATGACGCTCAAGATGGGACAGAGGACGTGGCAGCT
GGAAGCTCAGGCGGGTCATCAGGCGGATCGTCTGGAAAGCGCCCAGCTGCAACTAAGAAGGCCGGCCAAG
CTAAGAAGAAGAAGGGTTCCAGTGGTGGGTCATCCGGTGGGTCGTCTGGCCATCATCATCATCATCACCA
TCACTAATGAGATCCGGCTGCTAACAAAGCCCGAAAGGAAGCTGAGTTGGCTGCTGCCACCGCTGAGCAA
TAACTAGCATAACCCCTTGGGGCCTCTAAACGGGTCTTGAGGGGTTTTTTGCTGAAAGGAGGAACTATAT
CCGGAT
